Addgene plasmid #125009: pLAS3W-S100P
Purpose: express in mammalian cell
Depositing lab: Ruey-Hwa Chen. Publication: LncRNA NORAD is repressed by the YAP pathway and suppresses lung and breast cancer metastasis by sequestering S100P. Tan BS, Yang MC, Singh S, Chou YC, Chen HY, Wang MY, Wang YC, Chen RH. Oncogene. 2019 Jul;38(28):5612-5626. doi: 10.1038/s41388-019-0812-8. Epub 2019 Apr 9. PubMed 30967631.
Backbone
  Vector backbone: pLAS3w
  Backbone size w/o insert (bp): 9414
  Total vector size (bp): 9702
  Vector type: Mammalian Expression
  Selectable markers: Neomycin (select with G418)
Growth in bacteria
  Bacterial resistance: Ampicillin, 100 μg/mL
  Growth temperature: 37°C
  Growth strain: DH5alpha
  Copy number: High Copy
Gene/Insert
  Gene/Insert name: S100P (alt name: MIG9)
  Species: H. sapiens (human)
  Insert size (bp): 288
  GenBank ID: NM_005980.3, NM_005980
  Entrez Gene: S100P (a.k.a. MIG9)
  Promoter: CAG
  Cloning method: Restriction Enzyme; 5′ cloning site NHE1 (unknown if destroyed); 3′ cloning site ECOR1 (unknown if destroyed)
  Sequencing primers: 5′ gctggttattgtgctgtctcat
Terms and licenses: Academic/Nonprofit Terms; Industry Terms: Not Available to Industry
How to cite: pLAS3W-S100P was a gift from Ruey-Hwa Chen (Addgene plasmid # 125009 ; http://n2t.net/addgene:125009 ; RRID:Addgene_125009)
