[The description below was written by a language model from this plasmid's Addgene catalogue record and pLannotate feature annotations shown in this document.]
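Description:
pLAS3W-S100P is a mammalian expression plasmid that carries the human S100P coding sequence (also known as MIG9) in the pLAS3w backbone. The catalogue lists it simply as a mammalian expression vector, but the annotated features show the layout of a third-generation, self-inactivating HIV-1 lentiviral transfer vector. An RSV promoter drives a truncated 5' LTR, followed by the Ψ packaging signal with a gag fragment, the Rev response element and the cPPT/CTS. A ΔU3 3' LTR and an SV40 polyadenylation signal close the viral unit. In bacteria the plasmid replicates from a high-copy ColE1/pUC-type origin and is selected with ampicillin through the bla gene. An f1 origin, an SV40 origin and remnants of lac and phage-promoter cloning sequences are also present in the backbone.

The roughly 288 bp S100P open reading frame was cloned between NheI and EcoRI sites, downstream of the CAG promoter. The feature table shows this promoter as the CMV enhancer plus the chicken β-actin/rabbit β-globin chimeric intron. An EMCV IRES follows the insert and links it to the neomycin phosphotransferase gene. Both proteins are therefore translated from a single bicistronic transcript, and G418-resistant cells should also express S100P. A WPRE downstream of the neo gene enhances transcript stability and expression. No epitope tag or fluorescent reporter is annotated.

S100P is a calcium-binding protein that acts as a calcium sensor. The stated purpose is expression in mammalian cells, and the associated study concerns S100P sequestration by the lncRNA NORAD in lung and breast cancer metastasis. The sequenced record (9,674 nt) is slightly shorter than the catalogued total size of 9,702 bp.
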