Features (pLannotate 1.2.2; 29 found; start..end, strand, type, name):
    114..231     +  misc_feature   cPPT/CTS: central polypurine tract and central termination sequence of HIV-1
    408..711     +  enhancer       CMV enhancer: human cytomegalovirus immediate early enhancer
    989..2005    +  intron         chimeric intron: chimera between introns from chicken β-actin and rabbit β-globin
   2059..2077    +  promoter       T7 promoter: promoter for bacteriophage T7 RNA polymerase
   2097..2381    +  CDS            S100P (sequence withheld): S100P_HUMAN - Also known as S100E. Experimental evidence at protein level: Swiss-Prot protein existence level 1. May function as calcium sensor and contribute to cellular calcium signaling. In a calcium-dependent manner, functions by interacting with other proteins, such as EZR and PPP5C, and indirectly plays a role in physiological processes like the formation of microvilli in epithelial cells. May stimulate cell proliferation in an autocrine manner via activation of the receptor for activated glycation end products (RAGE). From Homo sapiens (Human).
   2420..3005    +  misc_feature   IRES2: internal ribosome entry site (IRES) of the encephalomyocarditis virus (EMCV)
   3006..3797    +  CDS            neo: KKA2_KLEPN - Also known as kan, nptII. Experimental evidence at protein level: Swiss-Prot protein existence level 1. Resistance to kanamycin, neomycin, paromomycin, ribostamycin, butirosin and gentamicin B. From Klebsiella pneumoniae.
   3810..4398    +  misc_feature   WPRE: woodchuck hepatitis virus posttranscriptional regulatory element
   4421..4489    +  CDS            nef (fragment): NEF_HV1Z2 - Experimental evidence at protein level: Swiss-Prot protein existence level 1. Extracellular Nef protein targets CD4(+) T-lymphocytes for apoptosis by interacting with CXCR4 surface receptors. From Human immunodeficiency virus type 1 group M subtype D (isolate Z2/CDC-Z34) (HIV-1).
   4491..4724    +  LTR            3' LTR (ΔU3): self-inactivating 3' long terminal repeat (LTR) from HIV-1
   4796..4917    +  polyA_signal   SV40 poly(A) signal: SV40 polyadenylation signal
   4957..5092    +  rep_origin     SV40 ori: SV40 origin of replication
   5113..5131    -  promoter       T7 promoter: promoter for bacteriophage T7 RNA polymerase
   5139..5294    +  CDS            lacZα (fragment): LacZα fragment of β-galactosidase; lacZ fragment
   5299..5727    +  rep_origin     f1 ori (sequence partly withheld): f1 bacteriophage origin of replication; arrow indicates direction of (+) strand synthesis
   5780..5884    +  promoter       AmpR promoter: bla
   5885..6745    +  CDS            AmpR: β-lactamase; bla; confers resistance to ampicillin, carbenicillin, and related antibiotics
   6916..7504    +  rep_origin     ori: high-copy-number ColE1/pMB1/pBR322/pUC origin of replication
   7687..7779    +  CDS            lacI (fragment): lac repressor; lacI; The lac repressor binds to the lac operator to inhibit transcription in E. coli. This inhibition can be relieved by adding lactose or isopropyl-β-D-thiogalactopyranoside (IPTG).
   7792..7813    +  protein_bind   CAP binding site: CAP binding activates transcription in the presence of cAMP. E. coli catabolite activator protein
   7828..7858    +  promoter       lac promoter: promoter for the E. coli lac operon
   7866..7882    +  protein_bind   lac operator: The lac repressor binds to the lac operator to inhibit transcription in E. coli. This inhibition can be relieved by adding lactose or isopropyl-β-D-thiogalactopyranoside (IPTG). lac repressor encoded by lacI
   7927..7945    +  promoter       T3 promoter: promoter for bacteriophage T3 RNA polymerase
   7973..8199    +  promoter       RSV promoter: Rous sarcoma virus enhancer/promoter
   8200..8380    +  LTR            5' LTR (truncated): truncated 5' long terminal repeat (LTR) from HIV-1
   8427..8552    +  misc_feature   HIV-1 Ψ: packaging signal of human immunodeficiency virus type 1
   8536..8899    +  CDS            HIV-1 gag (fragment): gag protein from human immunodeficiency virus 1; gag
   9045..9278    +  misc_feature   RRE: The Rev response element (RRE) of HIV-1 allows for Rev-dependent mRNA export from the nucleus to the cytoplasm.
   9655..81      +  CDS            Rev (fragment) (across the origin): human immunodeficiency virus 1 (HIV-1) Rev protein; rev; enhances nuclear export of unspliced and incompletely spliced viral mRNAs
>Addgene plasmid #125009 | pLAS3W-S100P | addgene full sequence | sequence record 244598 | Addgene NGS Result
GGGACCCGACAGGCCCGAAGGAATAGAAGAAGAAGGTGGAGAGAGAGACAGAGACAGATCCATTCGATTA
GTGAACGGATCTCGACGGTATCGATCACGAGACTAGCCTCGAGTTTTAAAAGAAAAGGGGGGATTGGGGG
GTACAGTGCAGGGGAAAGAATAGTAGACATAATAGCAACAGACATACAAACTAAAGAATTACAAAAACAA
ATTACAAAAATTCAAAATTTTACTAGTGAATTGCATGAAGAATCTGCTTAGGGTTAGGCGTTTTGCGCTG
CTTCGCGATGTACGGGCCAGAAATTGCATGAAGAATCTGCTTAGGGTTAGGCGTTTTGCGCTGCTTCTAG
TTATTAATAGTAATCAATTACGGGGTCATTAGTTCATAGCCCATATATGGAGTTCCGCGTTACATAACTT
ACGGTAAATGGCCCGCCTGGCTGACCGCCCAACGACCCCCGCCCATTGACGTCAATAATGACGTATGTTC
CCATAGTAACGCCAATAGGGACTTTCCATTGACGTCAATGGGTGGAGTATTTACGGTAAACTGCCCACTT
GGCAGTACATCAAGTGTATCATATGCCAAGTACGCCCCCTATTGACGTCAATGACGGTAAATGGCCCGCC
TGGCATTATGCCCAGTACATGACCTTATGGGACTTTCCTACTTGGCAGTACATCTACGTATTAGTCATCG
CTATTACCATGGTCGAGGTGAGCCCCACGTTCTGCTTCACTCTCCCCATCTCCCCCCCCTCCCCACCCCC
AATTTTGTATTTATTTATTTTTTAATTATTTTGTGCAGCGATGGGGGCGGGGGGGGGGGGGGSGCGCGCC
RGGSGGGGSGGGGSGGGGSGRGGGGGGGGGSGGGGSGRGGSGGRGAGGKGCGGCGGCAGCCAATCAGAGC
GGCGCGCTCCGAAAGTTTCCTTTTATGGCGAGGCGGCGGCGGCGGCGGCCCTATAAAAAGCGAAGCGCGC
GGCGGGCGGGAGTCGCTGCGCGCTGCCTTCGCCCCGTGCCCCGCTCCGCCGCCGCCTCGCGCCGCCCGCC
CCGGCTCTGACTGACCGCGTTACTCCCACAGGTGAGCGGGCGGGACGGCCCTTCTCCTCCGGGCTGTAAT
TAGCGCTTGGTTTAATGACGGCTTGTTTCTTTTCTGTGGCTGCGTGAAAGCCTTGAGGGGCTCCGGGAGG
GCCCTTTGTGCGGGGGGAGCGGCTCGGGGGGTGCGTGCGTGTGTGTGTGCGTGGGGAGCGCCGCGTGCGG
CTCCGCGCTGCCCGGCGGCTGTGAGCGCTGCGGGCGCGGCGCGGGGCTTTGTGCGCTCCGCAGTGTGCGC
GAGGGGAGCGCGGCCGGGGGCGGTGCCCCGCGGTGCGGGGGGGGCTGCGAGGGGAACAAAGGCTGCGTGC
GGGGTGTGTGCGTGGGGGGGTGAGCAGGGGGTGTGGGCGCGTCGGTCGGGCTGCAACCCCCCCTGCACCC
CCCTCCCCGAGTTGCTGAGCACGGCCCGGCTTCGGGTGCGGGGCTCCGTACGGGGCGTGGCGCGGGGCTC
GCCGTGCCGGGCGGGGGGTGGCGGCAGGTGGGGGTGCCGGGCGGGGCGGGGCCGCCTCGGGCCGGGGRGG
GCTCGGGGGRGGGGCGCGGCGGCCCCCGGAGCGCCGGCGGCTGTCGAGGCGCGGCGAGCCGCAGCCATTG
CCTTTTATGGTAATCGTGCGAGAGGGCGCAGGGACTTCCTTTGTCCCAAATCTGTGCGGAGCCGAAATCT
GGGAGGCGCCGCCGCACCCCCTCTAGCGGGCGCGGGGCGAAGCGGTGCGGCGCCGGCAGGAAGGAAATGG
GCGGGGAGGGCCTTCGTGCGTCGCCGCGCCGCCGTCCCCTTCTCCCTCTCCAGCCTCGGGGCTGTCCGCG
GGGGGACGGCTGCCTTCGGGGGGGACGGGGCAGGGCGGGGTTCGGCTTCTGGCGTGTGACCGGCGGCTCT
AGAGCCTCTGCTAACCATGTTCATGCCTTCTTCTTTTTCCTACAGCTCCTGGGCAACGTGCTGGTTATTG
TGCTGTCTCATCATTTTGGCAAAGAATTTAATACGACTCACTATAGGGAGACCCAAGCTGGCTAGC
[285 nt withheld, positions 2097-2381]
TGAGAATTCCTGCAGGGTTTAAACTGTGTTAAGATCCGCCCCTCTCCCTCCCCCCCCCTAACGTTACTGG
CCGAAGCCGCTTGGAATAAGGCCGGTGTGCGTTTGTCTATATGTTATTTTCCACCATATTGCCGTCTTTT
GGCAATGTGAGGGCCCGGAAACCTGGCCCTGTCTTCTTGACGAGCATTCCTAGGGGTCTTTCCCCTCTCG
CCAAAGGAATGCAAGGTCTGTTGAATGTCGTGAAGGAAGCAGTTCCTCTGGAAGCTTCTTGAAGACAAAC
AACGTCTGTAGCGACCCTTTGCAGGCAGCGGAACCCCCCACCTGGCGACAGGTGCCTCTGCGGCCAAAAG
CCACGTGTATAAGATACACCTGCAAAGGCGGCACAACCCCAGTGCCACGTTGTGAGTTGGATAGTTGTGG
AAAGAGTCAAATGGCTCTCCTCAAGCGTATTCAACAAGGGGCTGAAGGATGCCCAGAAGGTACCCCATTG
TATGGGATCTGATCTGGGGCCTCGGTACACATGCTTTACATGTGTTTAGTCGAGGTTAAAAAAACGTCTA
GGCCCCCCGAACCACGGGGACGTGGTTTTCCTTTGAAAAACACGATGATAATATGGCCACAACCATGATT
GAACAAGATGGATTGCACGCAGGTTCTCCGGCCGCTTGGGTGGAGAGGCTATTCGGCTATGACTGGGCAC
AACAGACAATCGGCTGCTCTGATGCCGCCGTGTTCCGGCTGTCAGCGCAGGGGCGCCCGGTTCTTTTTGT
CAAGACCGACCTGTCCGGTGCCCTGAATGAACTGCAGGACGAGGCAGCGCGGCTATCGTGGCTGGCCACG
ACGGGCGTTCCTTGCGCAGCTGTGCTCGACGTTGTCACTGAAGCGGGAAGGGACTGGCTGCTATTGGGCG
AAGTGCCGGGGCAGGATCTCCTGTCATCTCACCTTGCTCCTGCCGAGAAAGTATCCATCATGGCTGATGC
AATGCGGCGGCTGCATACGCTTGATCCGGCTACCTGCCCATTCGACCACCAAGCGAAACATCGCATCGAG
CGAGCACGTACTCGGATGGAAGCCGGTCTTGTCGATCAGGATGATCTGGACGAAGAGCATCAGGGGCTCG
CGCCAGCCGAACTGTTCGCCAGGCTCAAGGCGCGCATGCCCGACGGCGAGGATCTCGTCGTGACCCATGG
CGATGCCTGCTTGCCGAATATCATGGTGGAAAATGGCCGCTTTTCTGGATTCATCGACTGTGGCCGGCTG
GGTGTGGCGGACCGCTATCAGGACATAGCGTTGGCTACCCGTGATATTGCTGAAGAGCTTGGCGGCGAAT
GGGCTGACCGCTTCCTCGTGCTTTACGGTATCGCCGCTCCCGATTCGCAGCGCATCGCCTTCTATCGCCT
TCTTGACGAGTTCTTCTGAAGGGTCGACAATCAACCTCTGGATTACAAAATTTGTGAAAGATTGACTGGT
ATTCTTAACTATGTTGCTCCTTTTACGCTATGTGGATACGCTGCTTTAATGCCTTTGTATCATGCTATTG
CTTCCCGTATGGCTTTCATTTTCTCCTCCTTGTATAAATCCTGGTTGCTGTCTCTTTATGAGGAGTTGTG
GCCCGTTGTCAGGCAACGTGGCGTGGTGTGCACTGTGTTTGCTGACGCAACCCCCACTGGTTGGGGCATT
GCCACCACCTGTCAGCTCCTTTCCGGGACTTTCGCTTTCCCCCTCCCTATTGCCACGGCGGAACTCATCG
CCGCCTGCCTTGCCCGCTGCTGGACAGGGGCTCGGCTGTTGGGCACTGACAATTCCGTGGTGTTGTCGGG
GAAATCATCGTCCTTTCCTTGGCTGCTCGCCTGTGTTGCCACCTGGATTCTGCGCGGGACGTCCTTCTGC
TACGTCCCTTCGGCCCTCAATCCAGCGGACCTTCCTTCCCGCGGCCTGCTGCCGGCTCTGCGGCCTCTTC
CGCGTCTTCGCCTTCGCCCTCAGACGAGTCGGATCTCCCTTTGGGCCGCCTCCCCGCGGATCCACGCGTG
ACTCTAGATGTACCTTTAAGACCAATGACTTACAAGGCAGCTGTAGATCTTAGCCACTTTTTAAAAGAAA
AGGGGGGACTGGAAGGGCTAATTCACTCCCAACGAAGACAAGATCTGCTTTTTGCTTGTACTGGGTCTCT
CTGGTTAGACCAGATCTGAGCCTGGGAGCTCTCTGGCTAACTAGGGAACCCACTGCTTAAGCCTCAATAA
AGCTTGCCTTGAGTGCTTCAAGTAGTGTGTGCCCGTCTGTTGTGTGACTCTGGTAACTAGAGATCCCTCA
GACCCTTTTAGTCAGTGTGGAAAATCTCTAGCAGTAGTAGTTCATGTCATCTTATTATTCAGTATTTATA
ACTTGCAAAGAAATGAATATCAGAGAGTGAGAGGAACTTGTTTATTGCAGCTTATAATGGTTACAAATAA
AGCAATAGCATCACAAATTTCACAAATAAAGCATTTTTTTCACTGCATTCTAGTTGTGGTTTGTCCAAAC
TCATCAATGTATCTTATCATGTCTGGCTCTAGCTATCCCGCCCCTAACTCCGCCCATCCCGCCCCTAACT
CCGCCCAGTTCCGCCCATTCTCCGCCCCATGGCTGACTAATTTTTTTTATTTATGCAGAGGCCGAGGCCG
CCTCGGCCTCTGAGCTATTCCAGAAGTAGTGAGGAGGCTTTTTTGGAGGCCTAGGGACGTACCCAATTCG
CCCTATAGTGAGTCGTATTACGCGCGCTCACTGGCCGTCGTTTTACAACGTCGTGACTGGGAAAACCCTG
GCGTTACCCAACTTAATCGCCTTGCAGCACATCCCCCTTTCGCCAGCTGGCGTAATAGCGAAGAGGCCCG
CACCGATCGCCCTTCCCAACAGTTGCGCAGCCTGAATGGCGAATGGG
[124 nt withheld, positions 5299-5422]
C
[91 nt withheld, positions 5424-5514]
A
[49 nt withheld, positions 5516-5564]
CCTTTGACGTTGGAGTCCACGTTCTTT
[37 nt withheld, positions 5592-5628]
ACCCTATCTCGGTCTATTCTTTTGATTTATAAGGGATTTTGCCGATTTCGGCCTATTGGTTAAAAAATGA
GCTGATTTAACAAAAATTTAACGCGAATTTTAACAAAATATTAACGCTTACAATTTAGGTGGCACTTTTC
GGGGAAATGTGCGCGGAACCCCTATTTGTTTATTTTTCTAAATACATTCAAATATGTATCCGCTCATGAG
ACAATAACCCTGATAAATGCTTCAATAATATTGAAAAAGGAAGAGTATGAGTATTCAACATTTCCGTGTC
GCCCTTATTCCCTTTTTTGCGGCATTTTGCCTTCCTGTTTTTGCTCACCCAGAAACGCTGGTGAAAGTAA
AAGATGCTGAAGATCAGTTGGGTGCACGAGTGGGTTACATCGAACTGGATCTCAACAGCGGTAAGATCCT
TGAGAGTTTTCGCCCCGAAGAACGTTTTCCAATGATGAGCACTTTTAAAGTTCTGCTATGTGGCGCGGTA
TTATCCCGTATTGACGCCGGGCAAGAGCAACTCGGTCGCCGCATACACTATTCTCAGAATGACTTGGTTG
AGTACTCACCAGTCACAGAAAAGCATCTTACGGATGGCATGACAGTAAGAGAATTATGCAGTGCTGCCAT
AACCATGAGTGATAACACTGCGGCCAACTTACTTCTGACAACGATCGGAGGACCGAAGGAGCTAACCGCT
TTTTTGCACAACATGGGGGATCATGTAACTCGCCTTGATCGTTGGGAACCGGAGCTGAATGAAGCCATAC
CAAACGACGAGCGTGACACCACGATGCCTGTAGCAATGGCAACAACGTTGCGCAAACTATTAACTGGCGA
ACTACTTACTCTAGCTTCCCGGCAACAATTAATAGACTGGATGGAGGCGGATAAAGTTGCAGGACCACTT
CTGCGCTCGGCCCTTCCGGCTGGCTGGTTTATTGCTGATAAATCTGGAGCCGGTGAGCGTGGGTCTCGCG
GTATCATTGCAGCACTGGGGCCAGATGGTAAGCCCTCCCGTATCGTAGTTATCTACACGACGGGGAGTCA
GGCAACTATGGATGAACGAAATAGACAGATCGCTGAGATAGGTGCCTCACTGATTAAGCATTGGTAACTG
TCAGACCAAGTTTACTCATATATACTTTAGATTGATTTAAAACTTCATTTTTAATTTAAAAGGATCTAGG
TGAAGATCCTTTTTGATAATCTCATGACCAAAATCCCTTAACGTGAGTTTTCGTTCCACTGAGCGTCAGA
CCCCGTAGAAAAGATCAAAGGATCTTCTTGAGATCCTTTTTTTCTGCGCGTAATCTGCTGCTTGCAAACA
AAAAAACCACCGCTACCAGCGGTGGTTTGTTTGCCGGATCAAGAGCTACCAACTCTTTTTCCGAAGGTAA
CTGGCTTCAGCAGAGCGCAGATACCAAATACTGTTCTTCTAGTGTAGCCGTAGTTAGGCCACCACTTCAA
GAACTCTGTAGCACCGCCTACATACCTCGCTCTGCTAATCCTGTTACCAGTGGCTGCTGCCAGTGGCGAT
AAGTCGTGTCTTACCGGGTTGGACTCAAGACGATAGTTACCGGATAAGGCGCAGCGGTCGGGCTGAACGG
GGGGTTCGTGCACACAGCCCAGCTTGGAGCGAACGACCTACACCGAACTGAGATACCTACAGCGTGAGCT
ATGAGAAAGCGCCACGCTTCCCGAAGGGAGAAAGGCGGACAGGTATCCGGTAAGCGGCAGGGTCGGAACA
GGAGAGCGCACGAGGGAGCTTCCAGGGGGAAACGCCTGGTATCTTTATAGTCCTGTCGGGTTTCGCCACC
TCTGACTTGAGCGTCGATTTTTGTGATGCTCGTCAGGGGGGCGGAGCCTATGGAAAAACGCCAGCAACGC
GGCCTTTTTACGGTTCCTGGCCTTTTGCTGGCCTTTTGCTCACATGTTCTTTCCTGCGTTATCCCCTGAT
TCTGTGGATAACCGTATTACCGCCTTTGAGTGAGCTGATACCGCTCGCCGCAGCCGAACGACCGAGCGCA
GCGAGTCAGTGAGCGAGGAAGCGGAAGAGCGCCCAATACGCAAACCGCCTCTCCCCGCGCGTTGGCCGAT
TCATTAATGCAGCTGGCACGACAGGTTTCCCGACTGGAAAGCGGGCAGTGAGCGCAACGCAATTAATGTG
AGTTAGCTCACTCATTAGGCACCCCAGGCTTTACACTTTATGCTTCCGGCTCGTATGTTGTGTGGAATTG
TGAGCGGATAACAATTTCACACAGGAAACAGCTATGACCATGATTACGCCAAGCGCGCAATTAACCCTCA
CTAAAGGGAACAAAAGCTGGAGCTGCAAGCTTAATGTAGTCTTATGCAATACTCTTGTAGTCTTGCAACA
TGGTAACGATGAGTTAGCAACATGCCTTACAAGGAGAGAAAAAGCACCGTGCATGCCGATTGGTGGAAGT
AAGGTGGTACGATCGTGCCTTATTAGGAAGGCAACAGACGGGTCTGACATGGATTGGACGAACCACTGAA
TTGCCGCATTGCAGAGATATTGTATTTAAGTGCCTAGCTCGATACATAAACGGGTCTCTCTGGTTAGACC
AGATCTGAGCCTGGGAGCTCTCTGGCTAACTAGGGAACCCACTGCTTAAGCCTCAATAAAGCTTGCCTTG
AGTGCTTCAAGTAGTGTGTGCCCGTCTGTTGTGTGACTCTGGTAACTAGAGATCCCTCAGACCCTTTTAG
TCAGTGTGGAAAATCTCTAGCAGTGGCGCCCGAACAGGGACTTGAAAGCGAAAGGGAAACCAGAGGAGCT
CTCTCGACGCAGGACTCGGCTTGCTGAAGCGCGCACGGCAAGAGGCGAGGGGCGGCGACTGGTGAGTACG
CCAAAAATTTTGACTAGCGGAGGCTAGAAGGAGAGAGATGGGTGCGAGAGCGTCAGTATTAAGCGGGGGA
GAATTAGATCGCGATGGGAAAAAATTCGGTTAAGGCCAGGGGGAAAGAAAAAATATAAATTAAAACATAT
AGTATGGGCAAGCAGGGAGCTAGAACGATTCGCAGTTAATCCTGGCCTGTTAGAAACATCAGAAGGCTGT
AGACAAATACTGGGACAGCTACAACCATCCCTTCAGACAGGATCAGAAGAACTTAGATCATTATATAATA
CAGTAGCAACCCTCTATTGTGTGCATCAAAGGATAGAGATAAAAGACACCAAGGAAGCTTTAGACAAGAT
AGAGGAAGAGCAAAACAAAAGTAAGACCACCGCACAGCAAGCGGCCGCTGATCTTCAGACCTGGAGGAGG
AGATATGAGGGACAATTGGAGAAGTGAATTATATAAATATAAAGTAGTAAAAATTGAACCATTAGGAGTA
GCACCCACCAAGGCAAAGAGAAGAGTGGTGCAGAGAGAAAAAAGAGCAGTGGGAATAGGAGCTTTGTTCC
TTGGGTTCTTGGGAGCAGCAGGAAGCACTATGGGCGCAGCGTCAATGACGCTGACGGTACAGGCCAGACA
ATTATTGTCTGGTATAGTGCAGCAGCAGAACAATTTGCTGAGGGCTATTGAGGCGCAACAGCATCTGTTG
CAACTCACAGTCTGGGGCATCAAGCAGCTCCAGGCAAGAATCCTGGCTGTGGAAAGATACCTAAAGGATC
AACAGCTCCTGGGGATTTGGGGTTGCTCTGGAAAACTCATTTGCACCACTGCTGTGCCTTGGAATGCTAG
TTGGAGTAATAAATCTCTGGAACAGATTTGGAATCACACGACCTGGATGGAGTGGGACAGAGAAATTAAC
AATTACACAAGCTTAATACACTCCTTAATTGAAGAATCGCAAAACCAGCAAGAAAAGAATGAACAAGAAT
TATTGGAATTAGATAAATGGGCAAGTTTGTGGAATTGGTTTAACATAACAAATTGGCTGTGGTATATAAA
ATTATTCATAATGATAGTAGGAGGCTTGGTAGGTTTAAGAATAGTTTTTGCTGTACTTTCTATAGTGAAT
AGAGTTAGGCAGGGATATTCACCATTATCGTTTCAGACCCACCTCCCAACCCCGAG
