>Addgene plasmid #125009 | pLAS3W-S100P | depositor partial sequence | sequence record 239152 | Forward primer
AGGAAAAAAAAATTTGAAAATTATACGACTCACTATAGGGAGACCCAAGCTGGCTAGC
[285 nt withheld, positions 59-343]
TGAGAATTCCTGCAGGGTTTAAACTGTGTTAAGATCCGCCCCTCTCCCTCCCCCCCCCTAACGTTACTGG
CCGAAGCCGCTTGGAATAAGGCCGGTGTGCGTTTGTCTATATGTTATTTTCCACCATATTGCCGTCTTTT
GGCAATGTGAGGGCCCGGAAACCTGGCCCTGTCTTCTTGACGAGCATTCCTAGGGGTCTTTCCCCTCTCG
CCAAAGGAATGCAAGGTCTGTTGAATGTCGTGAAGGAAGCAGTTCCTCTGGAAGCTTCTTGAAGACAAAC
AACGTCTGTAGCGACCCTTTGCAGGCAGCGGAACCCCCCACCTGGCGACAGGTGCCTCTGCGGCCAAAAG
CCACGTGTATAAGATACACCTGCAAAGGCGGCACAACCCCAGTGCCACGTTGTGAGTTGGATAGTTGTGG
AAAGAGTCAAATGGCTCTCCTCAAGCGTATTCAACAAGGGGCTGAAGGATGCCCAGAAGGTACCCCATTG
TATGGGATCTGATCTGGGGCCTCGGTACACATGCTTTACATGTGTTTAGTCGAGGTTAAAAAACGTCTAG
GCCCCCCGAACCACGGGGACGTGGTTTTCCTTTGAAAACACGATGATAATATGGGCCACAACCATGATTG
AACAGATGGATTGCACGCAGTTCTCCGGCCGCTTGGGTGGAGAGGCTATTCGGCTATGACTGGGCACAAC
AGACATC
